>Addgene plasmid #182356 | pSEM399 - mosTI unc-119 - NNN - operon - mScarlet - nls - tbb-2 | addgene full sequence | sequence record 361657 | Addgene NGS Result
GCCAGGGTTTTCCCAGTCACGACGTTGTAAAACGACGGCCAGTCATGCATAATCCGCACGCATCTGGAAT
AAGGAAGTGCCATTCCGCCTGACCTAAGTGCTTTTCGAGATCGCCAAACCGGAGAACGATCAGGAGAATG
ATGAGTCGCCACAGGAGTCGGCAAGATACGTGCGTTATAGATTTGCTCCAAACTTTTTGAAACTCAAAAC
GGTCGGAGCAACTGTGGAATTCAAAGTAGGAGACATCCCAATCCATCATTTCCGAATGATCGAACGTCAC
TTCTTCAAAGATCGCCTTCTGAAGTGTTTTGACTTTGAATTCGGATTCTGTATTCCGAATTCACGAAACA
ACTGTGAACATATCTATGAGTTCCCTCAACTCTCTCAACAACTCAGTGAGTCATTATTCTAAAAAGTACA
ATTCAAAAGACTAATCTCTTTTTCAGTGGACGACATGATCAACAATCCAAACGAGACTCGTTCTGACAGC
TTCTATTTCGTCGATAACAAACTCGTCATGCACAACAAAGCCGACTACTCATATGATGCATAAATCTTCA
TTGTTGAGTTTATCTTGTTGATTTTTGAATAAATTATCAACTCTTTACTTTTTAATGGGTTATGAAATAA
ATAAACATTGAAAACTGATAAACAACGTTCATCTCTATAACTTCGTATAGCATACATTATACGAAGTTAT
TGCCTGAGACCAGCTAGCAAGCTTGCATGCCTGCAGGTCGACTCTAGAGGATCCCCGGGTACCGAGCTCA
GGTCTCTTGAGCTGTCTCATCCTACTTTCACCTAGTTAACTGCTTGTCTTAAAATCTATGCTTCTCTTTA
GTATCTAAAATTTTCCTAGAAGCTTACAAGTATATAAATTGTCTCTTCTCAATAAAGGTTGTATATTTAT
TCATCTTATTGAATCTGCCATTTCCTCGTTTTTGCGAGTTTATATACCTTCCAATTTTCTTTCTATTGTA
TTTTCAACTTCTAATTTTAATTCAGGGAAACTGCTTCAACGCATCATGCCCAAAAAGAAACGAAAGGTCG
TTTCTAAGGGCGAAGCCGTCATCAAGGTAAGTTTTACGAAATTCTGAAGCTCACAAAACATGGAGTACAT
TTTTCAGGAGTTCATGCGGTTCAAGGTCCACATGGAGGGTAGTATGAACGGACACGAGTTCGAGATAGAG
GGAGAGGGAGAGGGACGGCCATACGAGGGAACCCAAACGGCCAAGCTCAAGGTCACCAAAGGGGGACCAC
TCCCATTCTCCTGGGATATCCTCTCCCCACAGTTCATGTACGGAAGTCGTGCCTTCACCAAGCACCCCGC
AGGTAAGTTTATAATCTATGATCTTAATTTGGCAATGGAAAAAGTTTTTTCAGATATACCAGATTACTAT
AAGCAGTCCTTCCCAGAGGGATTCAAATGGGAGCGTGTCATGAACTTCGAGGATGGAGGAGCCGTCACCG
TCACGCAAGACACGTCCCTCGAGGATGGAACCCTAATCTACAAGGTAAAGCTTCGTGGAACCAACTTCCC
CCCAGGTAAGTTTTATTCCATAATACAAATATATATTGAACAATAATGCTTTTCAGATGGACCAGTCATG
CAAAAGAAAACTATGGGATGGGAAGCCTCGACCGAACGTCTCTACCCAGAGGACGGGGTCCTCAAAGGAG
ATATCAAGATGGCCCTAAGACTCAAGGACGGAGGACGGTATCTTGCCGATTTCAAGACCACGTACAAGGC
TAAGAAGCCAGTACAAATGCCAGGGGCCTACAACGTAGACCGTAAACTCGACATCACGTCCCACAACGAG
GACTACACGGTCGTCGAACAATACGAACGTTCCGAAGGACGTCACTCCACCGGAGGGATGGACGAGCTCT
ACAAGTCCCGGCGTCGTAAGGCCAACCCAACGAAGCTCTCCGAGAACGCCAAAAAGCTCGCCAAAGAGGT
CGAGAATTAAATGCAAAATCCTTTCAAGCATTCCCTTCTTCTCTATCACTCTTCTTTCTTTTTGTCAAAA
AATTCTCTCGCTAATTTATTTGCTTTTTTAATGTTATTATTTTATGACTTTTTATAGTCACTGAAAAGTT
TGCATCTGAGTGAAGTGAATGCTATCAAAATGTGATTCTGTCTGATGTACTTTCACAATCTCTCTTCAAT
TCCATTTTGAAGTGCTTTAAACCCGAAAGGTTGAGAAAAATGCGAGCGCTCAAATATTTGTATTGTGTTC
GTTGAGTGACCCAACAAAAAGAGGAAACTTTATTGTGCCGCCAAGAAAAAAGTCTCACAGGAAACGGAGA
ATCTGTGCGGCAATGTCTTATCATTTGAAACGCGCCGTATCGATGCTGACATCATGCGGCTCCCGTGTTA
GTCGAGAAGATGGGTACGGGCCTTTATTCATCCAACACTCTACGGCTTCTTCAAGAGCTAGTAGGGCACC
CTGTAGTTGGAAAGGGATTATTTCGTATGGCGAGCCCATACCGTCTTTCTTGCGGAAGCTTAACACGATA
GGAAGTTGGATAGTTTCGAACGATGGTTCCATACGGAACGCTGTCTCAAGGATGAGTCTGACGGAGTGTA
ACTCGAAGGCTAGGTGGAGGCTCAGTGATGATAAGTCTGCGATGGTGGATGCATGTGTCATGGTCATAGC
TGTTTCCTGTGTGAAATTGTTATCCGCTCAGAGGGCACAATCCTATTCCGCGCTATCCGACAATCTCCAA
GACATTAGGTGGAGTTCAGTTCGGCGTATGGCATATGTCGCTGGAAAGAACATGTGAGCAAAAGGCCAGC
AAAAGGCCAGGAACCGTAAAAAGGCCGCGTTGCTGGCGTTTTTCCATAGGCTCCGCCCCCCTGACGAGCA
TCACAAAAATCGACGCTCAAGTCAGAGGTGGCGAAACCCGACAGGACTATAAAGATACCAGGCGTTTCCC
CCTGGAAGCTCCCTCGTGCGCTCTCCTGTTCCGACCCTGCCGCTTACCGGATACCTGTCCGCCTTTCTCC
CTTCGGGAAGCGTGGCGCTTTCTCATAGCTCACGCTGTAGGTATCTCAGTTCGGTGTAGGTCGTTCGCTC
CAAGCTGGGCTGTGTGCACGAACCCCCCGTTCAGCCCGACCGCTGCGCCTTATCCGGTAACTATCGTCTT
GAGTCCAACCCGGTAAGACACGACTTATCGCCACTGGCAGCAGCCACTGGTAACAGGATTAGCAGAGCGA
GGTATGTAGGCGGTGCTACAGAGTTCTTGAAGTGGTGGCCTAACTACGGCTACACTAGAAGAACAGTATT
TGGTATCTGCGCTCTGCTGAAGCCAGTTACCTTCGGAAAAAGAGTTGGTAGCTCTTGATCCGGCAAACAA
ACCACCGCTGGTAGCGGTGGTTTTTTTGTTTGCAAGCAGCAGATTACGCGCAGAAAAAAAGGATCTCAAG
AAGATCCTTTGATCTTTTCTACGGGGTCTGACGCTCTATTCAACAAAGCCGCCGTCCCGTCAAGTCAGCG
TAAATGGGTAGGGGGCTTCAAATCGTCCTCGTGATACCAATTCGGAGCCTGCTTTTTTGTACAAACTTGT
TGATAATGGCAATTCAAGGATCTTCACCTAGATCCTTTTAAATTAAAAATGAAGTTTTAAATCAATCTAA
AGTATATATGAGTAAACTTGGTCTGACAGTTACCAATGCTTAATCAGTGAGGCACCTATCTCAGCGATCT
GTCTATTTCGTTCATCCATAGTTGCCTGACTCCCCGTCGTGTAGATAACTACGATACGGGAGGGCTTACC
ATCTGGCCCCAGTGCTGCAATGATACCGCGAGAGCCACGCTCACCGGCTCCAGATTTATCAGCAATAAAC
CAGCCAGCCGGAAGGGCCGAGCGCAGAAGTGGTCCTGCAACTTTATCCGCCTCCATCCAGTCTATTAATT
GTTGCCGGGAAGCTAGAGTAAGTAGTTCGCCAGTTAATAGTTTGCGCAACGTTGTTGCCATTGCTACAGG
CATCGTGGTGTCACGCTCGTCGTTTGGTATGGCTTCATTCAGCTCCGGTTCCCAACGATCAAGGCGAGTT
ACATGATCCCCCATGTTGTGCAAAAAAGCGGTTAGCTCCTTCGGTCCTCCGATCGTTGTCAGAAGTAAGT
TGGCCGCAGTGTTATCACTCATGGTTATGGCAGCACTGCATAATTCTCTTACTGTCATGCCATCCGTAAG
ATGCTTTTCTGTGACTGGTGAGTACTCAACCAAGTCATTCTGAGAATAGTGTATGCGGCGACCGAGTTGC
TCTTGCCCGGCGTCAATACGGGATAATACCGCGCCACATAGCAGAACTTTAAAAGTGCTCATCATTGGAA
AACGTTCTTCGGGGCGAAAACTCTCAAGGATCTTACCGCTGTTGAGATCCAGTTCGATGTAACCCACTCG
TGCACCCAACTGATCTTCAGCATCTTTTACTTTCACCAGCGTTTCTGGGTGAGCAAAAACAGGAAGGCAA
AATGCCGCAAAAAAGGGAATAAGGGCGACACGGAAATGTTGAATACTCATACTCTTCCTTTTTCAATATT
ATTGAAGCATTTATCAGGGTTATTGTCTCATGAGCGGATACATATTTGAATGTATTTAGAAAAATAAACA
AATAGGGGTTCCGCGCACATTTCCCCGAAAAGTGCCAGATACCTGAAACAAAACCCATCGTACGGCCAAG
GAAGTCTCCAATAACTGTGATCCACCACAAGC
Features (pLannotate 1.2.2; 11 found; start..end, strand, type, name):
     98..550     +  CDS            unc-119 (fragment): UN119_CAEEL - Experimental evidence at protein level: Swiss-Prot protein existence level 1. Myristoyl-binding protein that acts as a cargo adapter: specifically binds the myristoyl moiety of a subset of N-terminally myristoylated proteins and is required for their localization. Plays a key role in ciliary membrane localization of proteins. Required for the establishment or function of the nervous system. From Caenorhabditis elegans.
    667..700     +  protein_bind   loxP: Cre-mediated recombination occurs in the 8-bp core sequence (GCATACAT). Cre recombinase
    719..769     -  misc_feature   MCS (fragment): pUC18/19 multiple cloning site
   1050..1895    +  CDS            mScarlet: mScarlet is a basic (constitutively fluorescent) red fluorescent protein published in 2016, derived from synthetic construct. It has moderate acid sensitivity.
   1896..1967    +  CDS            egl-13 (fragment): EGL13_CAEEL - Also known as cog-2 From Caenorhabditis elegans.
   1971..2294    +  terminator     tbb-2 terminator: tbb-2; transcription terminator for the C. elegans tubulin beta-2 gene
   2841..3429    -  rep_origin     ori: high-copy-number ColE1/pMB1/pBR322/pUC origin of replication
   3546..3570    -  protein_bind   attB1: mutant version of attB; recombination site for the Gateway® BP reaction BP Clonase™
   3670..4530    -  CDS            AmpR: β-lactamase; bla; confers resistance to ampicillin, carbenicillin, and related antibiotics
   4531..4635    -  promoter       AmpR promoter: bla
   4722..43      -  CDS            lacZα (fragment) (across the origin): LacZα fragment of β-galactosidase; lacZ fragment
