[The description below was written by a language model from this plasmid's Addgene catalogue record and pLannotate feature annotations shown in this document.]
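Description:
pSEM399 is an empty cloning backbone for Caenorhabditis elegans transgenesis, built for the MosTI (modular safe-harbor transgene insertion) system with unc-119 selection. It is based on the pTwist-Amp-high-copy backbone and is propagated in E. coli through a high-copy ColE1/pUC-type origin, with selection by the ampicillin resistance gene (β-lactamase) under its own promoter. The sequenced record is about 4.7 kb. Small annotated remnants, namely an attB1-like site and a lacZα fragment, appear to be backbone carry-over rather than functional parts of the design.

The worm-facing cassette begins with a fragment of the unc-119 coding sequence, followed by a loxP site. Only part of unc-119 is annotated, which suggests that the selectable rescue depends on integration at the matching MosTI landing site, although the record does not spell out this mechanism. Downstream lies a short multiple cloning site that also serves as a BsaI Golden Gate acceptor with defined overhangs; the downstream overhang is arranged so that it can supply the transgene's stop codon. The user's transgene, including its promoter since none is supplied here, is placed at this position, upstream of a gpd-2 operon linker. That linker lets a second cistron be trans-spliced out of the same primary transcript. The second cistron encodes the red fluorescent protein mScarlet fused to nuclear localization signals (the annotated egl-13 fragment corresponds to one such NLS), and it is terminated by the tbb-2 3' UTR.

Nuclear red fluorescence therefore reports where and when the inserted transgene is expressed without tagging its protein product, in single-copy insertions selected by unc-119 rescue.
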