Addgene plasmid #182356: pSEM399 - mosTI unc-119 - NNN - operon - mScarlet - nls - tbb-2
Purpose: (Empty Backbone) Nuclear mScarlet co-expression cloning vector for mosTI(unc-119). Transgene inserted upstream of gpd-2 operon::mScarlet(2xNLS)::tbb-2 3'UTR. MCS or Golden Gate (BsaI: tgcc - MCS - tgag)
Depositing lab: Christian Froekjaer-Jensen. Depositing organization: King Abdullah University of Science and Technology (KAUST). Publication: Modular safe-harbor transgene insertion (MosTI) for targeted single-copy and extrachromosomal array integration in C. elegans. El Mouridi S, Alkhaldi F, Frokjaer-Jensen C. G3 (Bethesda). 2022 Jul 28. pii: 6651068. doi: 10.1093/g3journal/jkac184. PubMed 35900171.
Backbone
  Vector backbone: pTwist-Amp-high-copy
  Backbone manufacturer: Twist Biosciences
  Vector type: Worm Expression
Growth in bacteria
  Bacterial resistance: Ampicillin, 100 μg/mL
  Growth temperature: 37°C
  Growth strain: DH5alpha
  Copy number: High Copy
Terms and licenses: Academic/Nonprofit Terms; Industry Terms: Not Available to Industry
Depositor comments: www.wormbuilder.org MOdular Safe harbor Transgene Insertion (mosTI). Cloning vector for single-copy insertion using unc-119 selection. MCS/Golden Gate (BsaI) cloning vector with insertion between upstream of gpd-2 operon and mScarlet(NLS)::tbb-2 3' UTR. Use to monitor expression of transgene by co-expression of fluorophore. BsaI overhangs: tgcc - mcs - tgag (use tga as the stop site in the BsaI overlap for transgenes). Please visit https://www.biorxiv.org/content/10.1101/2022.04.19.488726v1.full for bioRxiv preprint.
How to cite: pSEM399 - mosTI unc-119 - NNN - operon - mScarlet - nls - tbb-2 was a gift from Christian Froekjaer-Jensen (Addgene plasmid # 182356 ; http://n2t.net/addgene:182356 ; RRID:Addgene_182356)
